Addgene plasmid #114983: AT1G60630 I8_pECIA2
Purpose: Bait vector AT1G60630 I8_pECIA2 should be used with prey vector AT1G60630 I8_pECIA14.
Depositing lab: Youssef Belkhadir. Depositing organization: Gregor Mendel Institute of Molecular Plant Biology. Publication: An extracellular network of Arabidopsis leucine-rich repeat receptor kinases. Smakowska-Luzan E, Mott GA, Parys K, Stegmann M, Howton TC, Layeghifard M, Neuhold J, Lehner A, Kong J, Grunwald K, Weinberger N, Satbhai SB, Mayer D, Busch W, Madalinski M, Stolt-Bergner P, Provart NJ, Mukhtar MS, Zipfel C, Desveaux D, Guttman DS, Belkhadir Y. Nature. 2018 Jan 18;553(7688):342-346. doi: 10.1038/nature25184. Epub 2018 Jan 10. PubMed 29320478.
Backbone
  Vector backbone: pECIA2
  Backbone manufacturer: Chris Garcia (Addgene plasmid # 47032)
  Vector type: Insect Expression
Growth in bacteria
  Bacterial resistance: Ampicillin, 100 μg/mL
  Growth temperature: 37°C
  Growth strain: DH5alpha
  Copy number: High Copy
Gene/Insert
  Gene/Insert name: AT1G60630
  Species: A. thaliana (mustard weed)
  Entrez Gene: AT1G60630 (a.k.a. AT1G60630, F8A5.15, F8A5_15)
  Promoter: Metallothionein (Copper-Inducible)
  Tag / fusion protein: Fc, V5 and hexahistidine tags (C terminal on backbone)
  Cloning method: Ligation Independent Cloning
Terms and licenses: Academic/Nonprofit Terms; Industry Terms: Not Available to Industry
Depositor comments: Plasmid for secreted expression in Drosophila cell culture by induction via CuSO4. Insert is an extracellular domain of indicated LRR-RK, C-terminally tagged with Fc, V5 and hexahistidine tags. Insert Protein Sequence: SDVEALLSLKSSIDPSNSIPWRGTDPCNWEGVKKCMKGRVSKLVLENLNLSGSLNGKSLNQLDQLRVLSFKGNSLSGSIPNLSGLVNLKSLYLNDNNFSGEFPESLTSLHRLKTVVLSRNRFSGKIPSSLLRLSRLYTFYVQDNLFSGSIPPLNQATLRFFNVSNNQLSGHIPPTQALNRFNESSFTDNIALCGDQIQNSCNDTTGITSTPSAKPAIPVAKTRS
How to cite: AT1G60630 I8_pECIA2 was a gift from Youssef Belkhadir (Addgene plasmid # 114983 ; http://n2t.net/addgene:114983 ; RRID:Addgene_114983)
