[The description below was written by a language model from this plasmid's Addgene catalogue record and pLannotate feature annotations shown in this document.]
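Description:
AT1G60630 I8_pECIA2 is an insect-cell expression plasmid built on the pECIA2 backbone for producing a secreted, tagged receptor ectodomain in Drosophila cell culture. In bacteria it is maintained as a high-copy plasmid through a ColE1/pUC-type origin and selected with ampicillin via the β-lactamase gene. The remaining annotated bacterial elements (lac promoter/operator, and fragments of lacZα, lacI, rop and bom) are cloning-vector remnants with no evident role in the expression cassette.

The payload is the extracellular domain of the Arabidopsis thaliana leucine-rich repeat receptor kinase encoded by AT1G60630, inserted by ligation-independent cloning. Transcription is driven by the Drosophila metallothionein promoter, which is induced by adding copper sulfate. A Drosophila BiP signal sequence at the N-terminus directs the protein into the secretory pathway so that it is released into the culture medium. Downstream of the ectodomain, the backbone supplies a human IgG1 Fc region, a V5 epitope and a hexahistidine tag. The hexahistidine tag is stated in the catalogue record but is not separately annotated in the feature table. An SV40 polyadenylation signal follows the cassette, although the table annotates it on the opposite strand. The Fc portion typically dimerises the fusion and allows capture on protein A or similar surfaces, while V5 and His tags support detection and purification.

This is the "bait" construct of a matched pair, intended for use with the corresponding prey vector, AT1G60630 I8_pECIA14. It was generated for a study mapping the extracellular interaction network of Arabidopsis LRR receptor kinases.
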