Features (pLannotate 1.2.2; 18 found; start..end, strand, type, name):
     23..449     +  promoter       MT promoter: Drosophila metallothionein promoter
    467..520     +  sig_peptide    BiP signal sequence: Drosophila BiP signal sequence
    476..1192    +  CDS            Y1063_ARATH (fragment): Experimental evidence at transcript level: Swiss-Prot protein existence level 2. From Arabidopsis thaliana (Mouse-ear cress).
   1223..1903    +  CDS            IGHG1 (fragment): IGHG1_HUMAN - Experimental evidence at protein level: Swiss-Prot protein existence level 1. Constant region of immunoglobulin heavy chains. Immunoglobulins, also known as antibodies, are membrane-bound or secreted glycoproteins produced by B lymphocytes. In the recognition phase of humoral immunity, the membrane-bound immunoglobulins serve as receptors which, upon binding of a specific antigen, trigger the clonal expansion and differentiation of B lymphocytes into immunoglobulins- secreting plasma cells. Secreted immunoglobulins mediate the effector phase of humoral immunity, which results in
   1922..1963    +  CDS            V5 tag: epitope tag from simian virus 5
   2063..2197    -  polyA_signal   SV40 poly(A) signal: SV40 polyadenylation signal
   2220..2304    -  CDS            large T antigen (fragment): large T antigen from SV40 (simian virus 40)
   2304..2328    +  misc_feature   MCS (fragment): pUC18/19 multiple cloning site
   2365..2381    -  protein_bind   lac operator: The lac repressor binds to the lac operator to inhibit transcription in E. coli. This inhibition can be relieved by adding lactose or isopropyl-β-D-thiogalactopyranoside (IPTG). lac repressor encoded by lacI
   2389..2419    -  promoter       lac promoter: promoter for the E. coli lac operon
   2434..2455    -  protein_bind   CAP binding site: CAP binding activates transcription in the presence of cAMP. E. coli catabolite activator protein
   2468..2560    -  CDS            lacI (fragment): lac repressor; lacI; The lac repressor binds to the lac operator to inhibit transcription in E. coli. This inhibition can be relieved by adding lactose or isopropyl-β-D-thiogalactopyranoside (IPTG).
   2743..3331    -  rep_origin     ori: high-copy-number ColE1/pMB1/pBR322/pUC origin of replication
   3502..4362    -  CDS            AmpR: β-lactamase; bla; confers resistance to ampicillin, carbenicillin, and related antibiotics
   4363..4467    -  promoter       AmpR promoter: bla
   4562..4597    +  CDS            rop (fragment): Rop protein, which maintains plasmids at low copy number; rop
   4699..4798    +  misc_feature   bom (fragment): basis of mobility region from pBR322
   4804..21      -  CDS            lacZα (fragment) (across the origin): LacZα fragment of β-galactosidase; lacZ fragment
>Addgene plasmid #114983 | AT1G60630 I8_pECIA2 | addgene full sequence | sequence record 296773 | Addgene NGS Result
GTAAAACGACGGCCAGTGAATTAATTCGTTGCAGGACAGGATGTGGTGCCCGATGTGACTAGCTCTTTGC
TGCAGGCCGTCCTATCCTCTGGTTCCGATAAGAGACCCAGAACTCCGGCCCCCCACCGCCCACCGCCACC
CCCATACATATGTGGTACGCAAGTAAGAGTGCCTGCGCATGCCCCATGTGCCCCACCAAGAGCTTTGCAT
CCCATACAAGTCCCCAAAGTGGAGAACCGAACCAATTCTTCGCGGGCAGAACAAAAGCTTCTGCACACGT
CTCCACTCGAATTTGGAGCCGGCCGGCGTGTGCAAAAGAGGTGAATCGAACGAAAGACCCGTGTGTAAAG
CCGCGTTTCCAAAATGTATAAAACCGAGAGCATCTGGCCAATGTGCATCAGTTGTGGTCAGCAGCAAAAT
CAAGTGAATCATCTCAGTGCAACTAAAGGGGGGATCCGATCTCAATATGAAGTTATGCATATTACTGGCC
GTCGTGGCCTTTGTTGGCCTCTCGCTCGGGAGCGATGTTGAAGCTCTACTGAGTTTGAAATCATCCATTG
ATCCTTCAAATTCGATTCCATGGCGAGGAACAGATCCTTGCAACTGGGAAGGAGTCAAGAAATGCATGAA
AGGAAGAGTCTCAAAGCTTGTTCTTGAGAATTTGAACCTCAGTGGCTCACTCAACGGCAAGAGTTTGAAC
CAATTGGATCAACTTAGAGTTCTTAGTTTCAAAGGAAACTCTCTCTCTGGCTCAATCCCTAACCTATCTG
GTTTAGTCAACCTCAAATCTCTTTATCTCAACGATAATAACTTCTCCGGTGAGTTCCCTGAATCACTGAC
GTCTCTACACCGATTGAAAACGGTTGTTCTTTCCAGGAATCGGTTTTCCGGCAAGATTCCTAGCTCGTTG
CTCCGACTCTCCCGCCTTTACACGTTTTACGTTCAAGACAATCTCTTCTCTGGTTCCATTCCTCCTCTCA
ACCAAGCAACTCTCAGATTCTTTAATGTCTCGAATAATCAACTCTCTGGTCATATCCCACCAACACAAGC
TCTGAATCGGTTCAATGAGTCGTCGTTTACTGACAACATTGCTCTCTGCGGTGATCAGATTCAAAACTCA
TGCAATGACACCACTGGAATCACTTCAACTCCATCAGCAAAACCAGCTATCCCTGTAGCCAAAACACGTA
GCCTGGAGGTGCTGTTCCAGGGACCAGGGAGCGACAAAACTCACACATGCCCACCGTGCCCAGCACCTGA
ACTCCTGGGGGGACCGTCAGTCTTCCTCTTCCCCCCAAAACCCAAGGACACCCTCATGATCTCCCGGACC
CCTGAGGTCACATGCGTGGTGGTGGACGTGAGCCACGAAGACCCTGAGGTCAAGTTCAACTGGTACGTGG
ACGGCGTGGAGGTGCATAATGCCAAGACAAAGCCGCGGGAGGAGCAGTACAACAGCACGTACCGTGTGGT
CAGCGTCCTCACCGTCCTGCACCAGGACTGGCTGAATGGCAAGGAGTACAAGTGCAAGGTCTCCAACAAA
GCCCTCCCAGCCCCCATCGAGAAAACCATCTCCAAAGCCAAAGGGCAGCCCCGAGAACCACAGGTGTACA
CCCTGCCCCCATCCCGGGAGGAGATGACCAAGAACCAGGTCAGCCTGACCTGCCTGGTCAAAGGCTTCTA
TCCCAGCGACATCGCCGTGGAGTGGGAGAGCAATGGGCAGCCGGAGAACAACTACAAGACCACGCCTCCC
GTGCTGGACTCCGACGGCTCCTTCTTCCTCTACAGCAAGCTCACCGTGGACAAGAGCAGGTGGCAGCAGG
GGAACGTCTTCTCATGCTCCGTGATGCATGAGGGTCTGCACAACCACTACACGCAGAAGAGCCTCTCCCT
GTCTCCGGGTAAATCTAGAGGGCCCTTCGAAGGTAAGCCTATCCCTAACCCTCTCCTCGGTCTCGATTCT
ACGCGTACCGGTCATCATCACCATCACCATTGAGTTTAAACCCGCTGATCAGCCTCGACTGTGCCTTCTA
AGGCCTGAGCTCGCTGATCAGCCTCGATCGAGGATCCAGACATGATAAGATACATTGATGAGTTTGGACA
AACCACAACTAGAATGCAGTGAAAAAAATGCTTTATTTGTGAAATTTGTGATGCTATTGCTTTATTTGTA
ACCATTATAAGCTGCAATAAACAAGTTAACAACAACAATTGCATTCATTTTATGTTTCAGGTTCAGGGGG
AGGTGTGGGAGGTTTTTTAAAGCAAGTAAAACCTCTACAAATGTGGTATGGCTGATTATGATCAGTCGAC
CTGCAGGCATGCAAGCTTGGCGTAATCATGGTCATAGCTGTTTCCTGTGTGAAATTGTTATCCGCTCACA
ATTCCACACAACATACGAGCCGGAAGCATAAAGTGTAAAGCCTGGGGTGCCTAATGAGTGAGCTAACTCA
CATTAATTGCGTTGCGCTCACTGCCCGCTTTCCAGTCGGGAAACCTGTCGTGCCAGCTGCATTAATGAAT
CGGCCAACGCGCGGGGAGAGGCGGTTTGCGTATTGGGCGCTCTTCCGCTTCCTCGCTCACTGACTCGCTG
CGCTCGGTCGTTCGGCTGCGGCGAGCGGTATCAGCTCACTCAAAGGCGGTAATACGGTTATCCACAGAAT
CAGGGGATAACGCAGGAAAGAACATGTGAGCAAAAGGCCAGCAAAAGGCCAGGAACCGTAAAAAGGCCGC
GTTGCTGGCGTTTTTCCATAGGCTCCGCCCCCCTGACGAGCATCACAAAAATCGACGCTCAAGTCAGAGG
TGGCGAAACCCGACAGGACTATAAAGATACCAGGCGTTTCCCCCTGGAAGCTCCCTCGTGCGCTCTCCTG
TTCCGACCCTGCCGCTTACCGGATACCTGTCCGCCTTTCTCCCTTCGGGAAGCGTGGCGCTTTCTCATAG
CTCACGCTGTAGGTATCTCAGTTCGGTGTAGGTCGTTCGCTCCAAGCTGGGCTGTGTGCACGAACCCCCC
GTTCAGCCCGACCGCTGCGCCTTATCCGGTAACTATCGTCTTGAGTCCAACCCGGTAAGACACGACTTAT
CGCCACTGGCAGCAGCCACTGGTAACAGGATTAGCAGAGCGAGGTATGTAGGCGGTGCTACAGAGTTCTT
GAAGTGGTGGCCTAACTACGGCTACACTAGAAGAACAGTATTTGGTATCTGCGCTCTGCTGAAGCCAGTT
ACCTTCGGAAAAAGAGTTGGTAGCTCTTGATCCGGCAAACAAACCACCGCTGGTAGCGGTGGTTTTTTTG
TTTGCAAGCAGCAGATTACGCGCAGAAAAAAAGGATCTCAAGAAGATCCTTTGATCTTTTCTACGGGGTC
TGACGCTCAGTGGAACGAAAACTCACGTTAAGGGATTTTGGTCATGAGATTATCAAAAAGGATCTTCACC
TAGATCCTTTTAAATTAAAAATGAAGTTTTAAATCAATCTAAAGTATATATGAGTAAACTTGGTCTGACA
GTTACCAATGCTTAATCAGTGAGGCACCTATCTCAGCGATCTGTCTATTTCGTTCATCCATAGTTGCCTG
ACTCCCCGTCGTGTAGATAACTACGATACGGGAGGGCTTACCATCTGGCCCCAGTGCTGCAATGATACCG
CGAGACCCACGCTCACCGGCTCCAGATTTATCAGCAATAAACCAGCCAGCCGGAAGGGCCGAGCGCAGAA
GTGGTCCTGCAACTTTATCCGCCTCCATCCAGTCTATTAATTGTTGCCGGGAAGCTAGAGTAAGTAGTTC
GCCAGTTAATAGTTTGCGCAACGTTGTTGCCATTGCTACAGGCATCGTGGTGTCACGCTCGTCGTTTGGT
ATGGCTTCATTCAGCTCCGGTTCCCAACGATCAAGGCGAGTTACATGATCCCCCATGTTGTGCAAAAAAG
CGGTTAGCTCCTTCGGTCCTCCGATCGTTGTCAGAAGTAAGTTGGCCGCAGTGTTATCACTCATGGTTAT
GGCAGCACTGCATAATTCTCTTACTGTCATGCCATCCGTAAGATGCTTTTCTGTGACTGGTGAGTACTCA
ACCAAGTCATTCTGAGAATAGTGTATGCGGCGACCGAGTTGCTCTTGCCCGGCGTCAATACGGGATAATA
CCGCGCCACATAGCAGAACTTTAAAAGTGCTCATCATTGGAAAACGTTCTTCGGGGCGAAAACTCTCAAG
GATCTTACCGCTGTTGAGATCCAGTTCGATGTAACCCACTCGTGCACCCAACTGATCTTCAGCATCTTTT
ACTTTCACCAGCGTTTCTGGGTGAGCAAAAACAGGAAGGCAAAATGCCGCAAAAAAGGGAATAAGGGCGA
CACGGAAATGTTGAATACTCATACTCTTCCTTTTTCAATATTATTGAAGCATTTATCAGGGTTATTGTCT
CATGAGCGGATACATATTTGAATGTATTTAGAAAAATAAACAAATAGGGGTTCCGCGCACATTTCCCCGA
AAAGTGCCACCTGACGTCTAAGAAACCATTATTATCATGACATTAACCTATAAAAATAGGCGTATCACGA
GGCCCTTTCGTCTCGCGCGTTTCGGTGATGACGGTGAAAACCTCTGACACATGCAGCTCCCGGAGACGGT
CACAGCTTGTCTGTAAGCGGATGCCGGGAGCAGACAAGCCCGTCAGGGCGCGTCAGCGGGTGTTGGCGGG
TGTCGGGGCTGGCTTAACTATGCGGCATCAGAGCAGATTGTACTGAGAGTGCACCATATGCGGTGTGAAA
TACCGCACAGATGCGTAAGGAGAAAATACCGCATCAGGCGCCATTCGCCATTCAGGCTGCGCAACTGTTG
GGAAGGGCGATCGGTGCGGGCCTCTTCGCTATTACGCCAGCTGGCGAAAGGGGGATGTGCTGCAAGGCGA
TTAAGTTGGGTAACGCCAGGGTTTTCCCAGTCACGACGTT
